>Addgene plasmid #54318 | mEmerald-Zyxin-C-14 | addgene partial sequence | sequence record 89871 | EGFP-C 5'-CATGGTCCTGCTGGAGTTCGTG-3'
GAGCTGTACAAGTCCGGACTCAGATCTCGAGCTCAAGCTTCGAATTCCATGGCGGCCCCCCGCCCGTCTC
CCGCGATCCCCGTTTCGGTCTCGGCTCCGGCTTTTTACGCCCCGCAGAAGAAGTTCGGCCCTGTGGTGGC
CCCAAAGCCCAAAGTGAATCCCTTCCGGCCCAGGGACAGCGAGCCTCCCCCGGCACCCGGGGCCCAGCGC
GCACAGATGGGCCGGGTGGGCGATATTCCCCCGCCGCCCCCGGAAGACTTTCCCCTGCCTCCACCTCCCC
TTGCTGGGGATGGCGACGATGCAGAGGGTGCTCTGGGAGGTGCCTTCCCGCCGCCCCCTCCCCCGATCGA
GGAATCATTTCCCCCTGCGCCTCTGGAGGAGGAGATCTTCCCTTCCCCGCCGCCTCCTCCGGAGGAGGAG
GGAGGGCCTGAGGCCCCCATACCGCCCCCACCACAGCCCAGGGAGAAGGTGAGCAGTATTGATTTGGAGA
TCGACTCTCTGTCCTCACTGCTGGATGACATGACCAAGAATGATCCTTTCAAAGCCCGGGTGTCATCTGG
ATATGTGCCCCCACCAGTGGCCACTCCATTCAGTTCCAAGTCCAGTACCAAGCCTGCAGCCGGGGGCACA
GCACCCCTGCCTCCTTGGAAGTCCCCTTCCAGCTCCCAGCCTCTGCCCCAGGTTCCGGCTCCGGCTCAGA
GCCAGACACAGTTCCATGTTCAGCCCCAGCCCCAGCCCAAGCCTCAGGTCCAACTCCATGTCCAGTCCCA
GACCCAGCCTGTGTCTTTGGCTAACACCCAGCCCCGAGGGCCCCCAGCCTCATCTCCGGCTCCAGCCC
