[The description below was written by a language model from this plasmid's Addgene catalogue record.]
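Description:
mEmerald-Zyxin-C-14 is a mammalian expression plasmid built on the mEmerald-C1 backbone (about 4.75 kb without the insert). It encodes human zyxin (ZYX) fused to the green fluorescent protein mEmerald. The fluorescent protein is supplied by the backbone and sits at the N terminus of the fusion, so zyxin is joined to the C-terminal end of mEmerald. The "14" in the name probably refers to the linker length between the two parts, but the record does not say so. Expression is driven by the CMV promoter, a strong constitutive promoter in most mammalian cell lines. The listed 3′ sequencing primer implies an SV40 polyadenylation signal downstream of the insert.

The plasmid is maintained at high copy in E. coli under kanamycin selection. It also carries a neomycin resistance marker, which allows G418 selection of stably transfected mammalian cells. No feature table is provided, so the origin of replication and other backbone elements are not itemised.

Compared with the human reference transcript, the zyxin coding sequence carries three amino-acid substitutions: S11P, G42R and E62D. The depositor states that these should not affect function. Zyxin concentrates at focal adhesions, and the construct is intended as a fluorescent localisation marker for these structures in fluorescence microscopy of transfected cells. The mEmerald tag has an excitation peak at 487 nm and an emission peak at 509 nm, which suits standard GFP filter sets. The cloning method used to build the fusion is recorded as unknown.
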