Addgene plasmid #54318: mEmerald-Zyxin-C-14
Purpose: Localization: Focal Adhesions, Excitation: 487, Emission: 509
Depositing lab: Michael Davidson. Depositing organization: Florida State University, Tallahassee.
Backbone
  Vector backbone: mEmerald-C1
  Backbone size w/o insert (bp): 4750
  Vector type: Mammalian Expression
  Selectable markers: Neomycin (select with G418)
Growth in bacteria
  Bacterial resistance: Kanamycin, 50 μg/mL
  Growth temperature: 37°C
  Growth strain: DH5alpha
  Copy number: High Copy
Gene/Insert
  Gene/Insert name: Zyxin (alt name: NM_003461)
  Species: H. sapiens (human)
  Mutation: S11P, G42R, and E62D
  Entrez Gene: ZYX (a.k.a. ESP-2, HED-2)
  Promoter: CMV
  Tag / fusion protein: mEmerald (N terminal on backbone)
  Cloning method: Unknown
  Sequencing primers: 5′ CMV-F; 3′ SV40pA-R
Terms and licenses: Academic/Nonprofit Terms; Industry Terms
Depositor comments: Excitation = 487; Emission = 509. Localization: Zyxin - Focal Adhesions S11P, G42R and E62D mutations in human zyxin compared to reference sequence (NM_003461). These mutations should not affect function.
How to cite: mEmerald-Zyxin-C-14 was a gift from Michael Davidson (Addgene plasmid # 54318 ; http://n2t.net/addgene:54318 ; RRID:Addgene_54318)
